Addgene plasmid #125156: pENTR_hEMSY
Purpose: Gateway entry clone
Depositing lab: Alexander Stark. Depositing organization: Research Institute of Molecular Pathology (IMP). Publication: Transcriptional cofactors display specificity for distinct types of core promoters. Haberle V, Arnold CD, Pagani M, Rath M, Schernhuber K, Stark A. Nature. 2019 Jun;570(7759):122-126. doi: 10.1038/s41586-019-1210-7. Epub 2019 May 15. PubMed 31092928.
Backbone
  Vector backbone: Unknown
  Backbone manufacturer: Invitrogen
  Vector type: Gateway entry vector
Growth in bacteria
  Bacterial resistance: Kanamycin, 50 μg/mL
  Growth temperature: 37°C
  Growth strain: DH5alpha
  Copy number: High Copy
Gene/Insert
  Gene/Insert name: EMSY
  Species: H. sapiens (human)
  Insert size (bp): 3969
  Entrez Gene: EMSY (a.k.a. C11orf30, GL002)
  Cloning method: Gateway Cloning
Terms and licenses: Academic/Nonprofit Terms; Industry Terms: Not Available to Industry
Depositor comments: Please note there is an additional Val at amino acid position 141 of EMSY
How to cite: pENTR_hEMSY was a gift from Alexander Stark (Addgene plasmid # 125156 ; http://n2t.net/addgene:125156 ; RRID:Addgene_125156)
