[The description below was written by a language model from this plasmid's Addgene catalogue record and pLannotate feature annotations shown in this document.]
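Description:
pENTR_hEMSY is a Gateway entry clone of 6,516 bp carrying the human EMSY open reading frame (also known as C11orf30). The exact backbone is listed as unknown, though it is attributed to Invitrogen and its layout is typical of a pENTR/pDONR-derived entry vector. It is propagated in E. coli from a high-copy ColE1/pUC-type origin and selected with kanamycin through an aminoglycoside phosphotransferase (KanR) gene. The rrnB T1 and T2 transcription terminators sit upstream of the cloning region, where they insulate the insert from read-through transcription originating in the backbone. Short lacZα and lacI fragments are also annotated but appear to be non-functional backbone remnants.

The 3,969 bp EMSY coding sequence lies directly between attL1 and attL2, the recombination sites used in the Gateway LR reaction, so the ORF can be transferred in a defined orientation into any attR-containing destination vector. No promoter is positioned to express the insert. The only promoter annotated is a T7 promoter beyond attL2 that points back toward the insert in antisense orientation, so the plasmid serves as a shuttle and storage clone rather than an expression construct. No epitope tags or reporters are annotated. The depositor notes that the encoded protein contains an additional valine at amino acid position 141.

EMSY is a transcriptional regulator linked to chromatin-remodelling complexes and to BRCA2. The associated publication concerns the specificity of transcriptional cofactors for different core promoter types, which suggests the clone was a source ORF for building cofactor expression or fusion constructs, although the record does not name any destination vectors. The depositor sequence and the repository's sequencing result have the same length and the same ten features, differing only in their start coordinate.
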