Features (pLannotate 1.2.2; 10 found; start..end, strand, type, name):
    121..213     +  CDS            lacI (fragment): lac repressor; lacI; The lac repressor binds to the lac operator to inhibit transcription in E. coli. This inhibition can be relieved by adding lactose or isopropyl-β-D-thiogalactopyranoside (IPTG).
    268..295     -  terminator     rrnB T2 terminator: transcription terminator T2 from the E. coli rrnB gene
    427..470     +  terminator     rrnB T1 terminator: Escherichia coli rrnB; transcription terminator T1 from the E. coli rrnB gene
    517..553     -  CDS            lacZα (fragment): LacZα fragment of β-galactosidase; lacZ fragment
    569..668     +  protein_bind   attL1: mutant version of attL; recombination site for the Gateway® LR reaction LR Clonase™
    671..4639    +  CDS            EMSY: EMSY_HUMAN - Also known as C11orf30. Experimental evidence at protein level: Swiss-Prot protein existence level 1. Regulator which is able to repress transcription, possibly via its interaction with a multiprotein chromatin remodeling complex that modifies the chromatin (PubMed:14651845). Its interaction with BRCA2 suggests that it may play a central role in the DNA repair function of BRCA2 (PubMed:14651845). Mediates ligand-dependent transcriptional activation by nuclear hormone receptors (PubMed:19131338). From Homo sapiens (Human).
   4641..4740    -  protein_bind   attL2: mutant version of attL; recombination site for the Gateway® LR reaction LR Clonase™
   4758..4776    -  promoter       T7 promoter: promoter for bacteriophage T7 RNA polymerase
   4910..5719    +  CDS            KanR: aminoglycoside phosphotransferase; aph(3')-Ia; confers resistance to kanamycin in bacteria or G418 (Geneticin®) in eukaryotes
   5866..6454    +  rep_origin     ori: high-copy-number ColE1/pMB1/pBR322/pUC origin of replication
>Addgene plasmid #125156 | pENTR_hEMSY | depositor full sequence | sequence record 239303 | pENTR_hEMSY sequence 6516 bps
CTTTCCTGCGTTATCCCCTGATTCTGTGGATAACCGTATTACCGCCTTTGAGTGAGCTGATACCGCTCGC
CGCAGCCGAACGACCGAGCGCAGCGAGTCAGTGAGCGAGGAAGCGGAAGAGCGCCCAATACGCAAACCGC
CTCTCCCCGCGCGTTGGCCGATTCATTAATGCAGCTGGCACGACAGGTTTCCCGACTGGAAAGCGGGCAG
TGAGCGCAACGCAATTAATACGCGTACCGCTAGCCAGGAAGAGTTTGTAGAAACGCAAAAAGGCCATCCG
TCAGGATGGCCTTCTGCTTAGTTTGATGCCTGGCAGTTTATGGCGGGCGTCCTGCCCGCCACCCTCCGGG
CCGTTGCTTCACAACGTTCAAATCCGCTCCCGGCGGATTTGTCCTACTCAGGAGAGCGTTCACCGACAAA
CAACAGATAAAACGAAAGGCCCAGTCTTCCGACTGAGCCTTTCGTTTTATTTGATGCCTGGCAGTTCCCT
ACTCTCGCGTTAACGCTAGCATGGATGTTTTCCCAGTCACGACGTTGTAAAACGACGGCCAGTCTTAAGC
TCGGGCCCCAAATAATGATTTTATTTTGACTGATAGTGACCTGTTCGTTGCAACACATTGATGAGCAATG
CTTTTTTATAATGCCAACTTTGTACAAAAAAGCAGGCTTCATGCCTGTTGTGTGGCCAACCCTTCTGGAT
CTCAGCAGGGATGAATGCAAAAGAATTCTTCGAAAATTGGAATTGGAGGCATATGCTGGAGTTATCAGTG
CACTTCGGGCACAGGGGGATCTCACCAAGGAAAAGAAAGATCTTCTTGGAGAACTATCAAAAGTTCTTAG
CATCTCAACAGAACGCCACCGTGCTGAAGTTCGGAGAGCAGTAAACGATGAACGGTTAACAACAATTGCA
CATAATATGTCTGGACCTAATAGCTCTTCAGAATGGTCCATTGAAGGTCGTCGATTGGTACCACTGATGC
CCCGGCTCGTTCCCCAAACCGCCTTTACTGTAACAGCTAATGCTGTTGCTAATGCAGCTATCCAGCATAA
TGCATCTCTTCCAGTGCCTGCAGAAACAGGAAGCAAGGAAGTAGTGGTTTGCTATTCCTACACAAGTACC
ACGTCAACCCCAACCTCTACCCCTGTTCCAAGTGGCAGCATAGCAACGGTTAAGTCTCCAAGACCTGCCA
GTCCTGCCTCCAATGTAGTTGTCTTGCCAAGTGGAAGTACTGTTTATGTCAAAAGTGTAAGCTGTTCAGA
TGAAGATGAAAAACCCAGAAAACGAAGGCGAACAAACTCTTCCAGCTCCTCTCCTGTTGTTCTAAAGGAA
GTTCCAAAGGCCGTTGTTCCAGTCTCAAAGACGATCACTGTGCCTGTGAGTGGTAGTCCCAAGATGAGCA
ACATCATGCAGAGCATTGCCAACTCCTTACCACCCCACATGTCTCCTGTAAAAATAACCTTCACTAAACC
ATCAACACAGACAACAAACACAACAACACAGAAGGTTATTATAGTCACCACATCACCAAGCTCAACCTTC
GTGCCCAACATTCTCTCCAAATCCCATAACTATGCAGCAGTCACTAAGCTTGTACCAACGTCAGTCATTG
CTTCTACAACCCAGAAGCCACCAGTTGTTATAACTGCTTCACAGTCCTCTCTGGTCAGTAATAGCAGCAG
TGGCAGCAGCAGTTCTACACCATCACCTATTCCTAATACAGTTGCAGTAACAGCTGTGGTGTCCTCTACA
CCATCTGTGGTCATGTCAACAGTAGCACAAGGTGTATCTACATCAGCAATCAAAATGGCATCAACCAGAC
TTCCTTCCCCCAAAAGCTTAGTGAGTGCCCCAACTCAGATTCTTGCACAGTTCCCTAAACAACATCAACA
GTCTCCTAAGCAGCAGTTATATCAAGTGCAACAGCAGACACAGCAACAAGTGGCCCAGCCTTCTCCAGTA
TCTCATCAGCAACAGCCTCAGCAGTCTCCTTTGCCACCTGGTATTAAACCTACCATCCAAATCAAACAGG
AGTCAGGTGTTAAAATCATCACACAACAGGTTCAACCAAGTAAAATCTTACCCAAACCAGTGACAGCAAC
TCTACCCACCAGTAGCAATTCCCCTATTATGGTGGTTAGCAGTAATGGTGCAATTATGACAACTAAACTG
GTAACCACTCCTACTGGCACACAAGCAACCTATACCCGGCCAACAGTGAGCCCATCCATTGGTCGGATGG
CTGCAACCCCTGGAGCTGCAACCTATGTGAAAACTACGAGTGGTAGCATCATTACAGTAGTACCCAAATC
ATTAGCTACCTTGGGGGGCAAGATAATTAGCAGTAATATAGTTTCTGGAACGACTACCAAAATCACTACA
ATCCCAATGACTTCCAAGCCCAACGTGATTGTTGTACAAAAGACTACAGGAAAAGGAACGACCATTCAAG
GCCTCCCGGGCAAAAATGTTGTCACAACGTTGCTAAATGCTGGAGGAGAAAAGACTATTCAGACAGTGCC
AACAGGAGCAAAGCCAGCTATCCTTACTGCTACAAGACCCATCACCAAAATGATTGTAACGCAGCCAAAA
GGAATAGGTTCTACAGTTCAACCAGCAGCTAAAATCATCCCAACAAAAATTGTTTATGGGCAGCAAGGGA
AAACGCAGGTTCTTATTAAACCCAAACCAGTGACTTTTCAAGCGACAGTTGTTAGTGAACAAACAAGACA
GCTAGTAACAGAAACATTACAGCAAGCATCCAGGGTAGCAGAGGCTGGTAATTCATCTATTCAGGAAGGA
AAAGAAGAACCACAGAATTATACAGATAGTAGTTCCTCTTCTACAGAGTCCTCCCAGAGTTCCCAAGATT
CCCAGCCTGTAGTTCATGTAATTGCTTCCCGGCGTCAGGATTGGTCAGAACATGAGATTGCAATGGAGAC
TAGCCCTACCATAATTTATCAGGATGTATCCAGTGAATCACAATCAGCTACTTCAACAATCAAAGCTCTG
TTAGAACTCCAACAGACAACAGTAAAGGAAAAATTGGAATCTAAACCAAGACAACCCACTATTGACCTGA
GTCAAATGGCAGTGCCTATTCAGATGACCCAGGAAAAGAGACATTCTCCTGAGAGTCCATCAATTGCTGT
GGTAGAGTCAGAACTAGTAGCTGAATACATCACTACTGAACGCACTGATGAGGGGACAGAGGTTGCTTTT
CCCCTTCTAGTCAGCCATCGCTCCCAGCCCCAACAGCCTTCCCAGCCCCAGCGGACCCTGCTCCAGCATG
TGGCTCAGTCACAGACCGCAACACAGACTTCGGTGGTGGTGAAGTCCATCCCAGCATCTTCCCCTGGAGC
AATCACCCACATTATGCAGCAGGCATTAAGCAGTCACACTGCTTTTACCAAACACAGCGAGGAACTTGGA
ACTGAGGAGGGCGAGGTTGAAGAGATGGACACTTTAGACCCTCAGACAGGTCTGTTTTACCGATCTGCCC
TGACTCAGTCACAGTCAGCTAAACAGCAGAAACTTAGCCAGCCCCCGCTGGAACAGACTCAGCTGCAAGT
GAAAACTCTGCAGTGCTTCCAGACTAAACAGAAGCAGACCATCCACCTGCAGGCAGACCAGCTCCAGCAC
AAACTCCCGCAAATGCCCCAGCTTTCCATCAGGCATCAAAAACTCACCCCTCTCCAGCAAGAACAAGCAC
AGCCCAAGCCAGATGTACAGCACACACAGCATCCCATGGTGGCCAAAGACAGGCAGCTTCCTACCTTAAT
GGCACAGCCCCCGCAAACTGTAGTACAGGTGCTTGCAGTGAAAACCACGCAGCAGCTCCCTAAACTGCAG
CAGGCTCCGAACCAACCAAAAATCTACGTGCAACCCCAAACCCCCCAGAGCCAAATGTCGCTCCCAGCTT
CTTCAGAGAAACAGACGGCAAGCCAGGTGGAGCAGCCAATTATAACCCAAGGATCCTCTGTTACAAAGAT
AACTTTTGAGGGGCGCCAGCCTCCCACAGTTACAAAGATAACTGGTGGCAGTTCTGTGCCTAAGCTGACA
TCACCAGTTACAAGCATATCTCCCATTCAGGCCTCTGAGAAGACAGCAGTGTCTGACATTTTGAAAATGT
CTTTGATGGAAGCTCAGATTGATACAAATGTAGAACATATGATAGTGGATCCCCCAAAGAAGGCTCTTGC
CACTAGCATGCTCACTGGTGAAGCAGGATCATTACCCTCCACCCACATGGTGGTGGCAGGGATGGCGAAT
TCCACTCCCCAGCAACAGAAATGTAGAGAGTCCTGTTCGAGTCCATCCACTGTTGGCTCTTCCCTAACGA
CAAGGAAAATTGATCCACCAGCAGTGCCTGCGACAGGCCAGTTCATGCGTATTCAGAATGTAGGCCAAAA
GAAAGCTGAAGAGAGTCCAGCAGAAATTATCATCCAGGCTATTCCTCAGTATGCTATTCCTTGTCACTCC
AGCTCCAATGTGGTGGTGGAGCCCAGTGGGCTTCTTGAGCTAAACAACTTCACTAGTCAACAGCTGGATG
ATGAGGAGACAGCAATGGAGCAGGACATAGACAGTAGCACGGAGGATGGAACTGAACCCAGCCCTTCTCA
GAGCTCTGCTGAACGGTCCGACCCAGCTTTCTTGTACAAAGTTGGCATTATAAGAAAGCATTGCTTATCA
ATTTGTTGCAACGAACAGGTCACTATCAGTCAAAATAAAATCATTATTTGCCATCCAGCTGATATCCCCT
ATAGTGAGTCGTATTACATGGTCATAGCTGTTTCCTGGCAGCTCTGGCCCGTGTCTCAAAATCTCTGATG
TTACATTGCACAAGATAAAATAATATCATCATGAACAATAAAACTGTCTGCTTACATAAACAGTAATACA
AGGGGTGTTATGAGCCATATTCAACGGGAAACGTCGAGGCCGCGATTAAATTCCAACATGGATGCTGATT
TATATGGGTATAAATGGGCTCGCGATAATGTCGGGCAATCAGGTGCGACAATCTATCGCTTGTATGGGAA
GCCCGATGCGCCAGAGTTGTTTCTGAAACATGGCAAAGGTAGCGTTGCCAATGATGTTACAGATGAGATG
GTCAGACTAAACTGGCTGACGGAATTTATGCCTCTTCCGACCATCAAGCATTTTATCCGTACTCCTGATG
ATGCATGGTTACTCACCACTGCGATCCCCGGAAAAACAGCATTCCAGGTATTAGAAGAATATCCTGATTC
AGGTGAAAATATTGTTGATGCGCTGGCAGTGTTCCTGCGCCGGTTGCATTCGATTCCTGTTTGTAATTGT
CCTTTTAACAGCGATCGCGTATTTCGTCTCGCTCAGGCGCAATCACGAATGAATAACGGTTTGGTTGATG
CGAGTGATTTTGATGACGAGCGTAATGGCTGGCCTGTTGAACAAGTCTGGAAAGAAATGCATAAACTTTT
GCCATTCTCACCGGATTCAGTCGTCACTCATGGTGATTTCTCACTTGATAACCTTATTTTTGACGAGGGG
AAATTAATAGGTTGTATTGATGTTGGACGAGTCGGAATCGCAGACCGATACCAGGATCTTGCCATCCTAT
GGAACTGCCTCGGTGAGTTTTCTCCTTCATTACAGAAACGGCTTTTTCAAAAATATGGTATTGATAATCC
TGATATGAATAAATTGCAGTTTCATTTGATGCTCGATGAGTTTTTCTAATCAGAATTGGTTAATTGGTTG
TAACACTGGCAGAGCATTACGCTGACTTGACGGGACGGCGCAAGCTCATGACCAAAATCCCTTAACGTGA
GTTACGCGTCGTTCCACTGAGCGTCAGACCCCGTAGAAAAGATCAAAGGATCTTCTTGAGATCCTTTTTT
TCTGCGCGTAATCTGCTGCTTGCAAACAAAAAAACCACCGCTACCAGCGGTGGTTTGTTTGCCGGATCAA
GAGCTACCAACTCTTTTTCCGAAGGTAACTGGCTTCAGCAGAGCGCAGATACCAAATACTGTTCTTCTAG
TGTAGCCGTAGTTAGGCCACCACTTCAAGAACTCTGTAGCACCGCCTACATACCTCGCTCTGCTAATCCT
GTTACCAGTGGCTGCTGCCAGTGGCGATAAGTCGTGTCTTACCGGGTTGGACTCAAGACGATAGTTACCG
GATAAGGCGCAGCGGTCGGGCTGAACGGGGGGTTCGTGCACACAGCCCAGCTTGGAGCGAACGACCTACA
CCGAACTGAGATACCTACAGCGTGAGCTATGAGAAAGCGCCACGCTTCCCGAAGGGAGAAAGGCGGACAG
GTATCCGGTAAGCGGCAGGGTCGGAACAGGAGAGCGCACGAGGGAGCTTCCAGGGGGAAACGCCTGGTAT
CTTTATAGTCCTGTCGGGTTTCGCCACCTCTGACTTGAGCGTCGATTTTTGTGATGCTCGTCAGGGGGGC
GGAGCCTATGGAAAAACGCCAGCAACGCGGCCTTTTTACGGTTCCTGGCCTTTTGCTGGCCTTTTGCTCA
CATGTT
