Features (pLannotate 1.2.2; 10 found; start..end, strand, type, name):
     53..96      +  terminator     rrnB T1 terminator: Escherichia coli rrnB; transcription terminator T1 from the E. coli rrnB gene
    143..179     -  CDS            lacZα (fragment): LacZα fragment of β-galactosidase; lacZ fragment
    195..294     +  protein_bind   attL1: mutant version of attL; recombination site for the Gateway® LR reaction LR Clonase™
    297..4265    +  CDS            EMSY: EMSY_HUMAN - Also known as C11orf30. Experimental evidence at protein level: Swiss-Prot protein existence level 1. Regulator which is able to repress transcription, possibly via its interaction with a multiprotein chromatin remodeling complex that modifies the chromatin (PubMed:14651845). Its interaction with BRCA2 suggests that it may play a central role in the DNA repair function of BRCA2 (PubMed:14651845). Mediates ligand-dependent transcriptional activation by nuclear hormone receptors (PubMed:19131338). From Homo sapiens (Human).
   4267..4366    -  protein_bind   attL2: mutant version of attL; recombination site for the Gateway® LR reaction LR Clonase™
   4384..4402    -  promoter       T7 promoter: promoter for bacteriophage T7 RNA polymerase
   4536..5345    +  CDS            KanR: aminoglycoside phosphotransferase; aph(3')-Ia; confers resistance to kanamycin in bacteria or G418 (Geneticin®) in eukaryotes
   5492..6080    +  rep_origin     ori: high-copy-number ColE1/pMB1/pBR322/pUC origin of replication
   6263..6355    +  CDS            lacI (fragment): lac repressor; lacI; The lac repressor binds to the lac operator to inhibit transcription in E. coli. This inhibition can be relieved by adding lactose or isopropyl-β-D-thiogalactopyranoside (IPTG).
   6410..6437    -  terminator     rrnB T2 terminator: transcription terminator T2 from the E. coli rrnB gene
>Addgene plasmid #125156 | pENTR_hEMSY | addgene full sequence | sequence record 244463 | Addgene NGS Result
CGCTCCCGGCGGATTTGTCCTACTCAGGAGAGCGTTCACCGACAAACAACAGATAAAACGAAAGGCCCAG
TCTTCCGACTGAGCCTTTCGTTTTATTTGATGCCTGGCAGTTCCCTACTCTCGCGTTAACGCTAGCATGG
ATGTTTTCCCAGTCACGACGTTGTAAAACGACGGCCAGTCTTAAGCTCGGGCCCCAAATAATGATTTTAT
TTTGACTGATAGTGACCTGTTCGTTGCAACAAATTGATGAGCAATGCTTTTTTATAATGCCAACTTTGTA
CAAAAAAGCAGGCTTCATGCCTGTTGTGTGGCCAACCCTTCTGGATCTCAGCAGGGATGAATGCAAAAGA
ATTCTTCGAAAATTGGAATTGGAGGCATATGCTGGAGTTATCAGTGCACTTCGGGCACAGGGGGATCTCA
CCAAGGAAAAGAAAGATCTTCTTGGAGAACTATCAAAAGTTCTTAGCATCTCAACAGAACGCCACCGTGC
TGAAGTTCGGAGAGCAGTAAACGATGAACGGTTAACAACAATTGCACATAATATGTCTGGACCTAATAGC
TCTTCAGAATGGTCCATTGAAGGTCGTCGATTGGTACCACTGATGCCCCGGCTCGTTCCCCAAACCGCCT
TTACTGTAACAGCTAATGCTGTTGCTAATGCAGCTATCCAGCATAATGCATCTCTTCCAGTGCCTGCAGA
AACAGGAAGCAAGGAAGTAGTGGTTTGCTATTCCTACACAAGTACCACGTCAACCCCAACCTCTACCCCT
GTTCCAAGTGGCAGCATAGCAACGGTTAAGTCTCCAAGACCTGCCAGTCCTGCCTCCAATGTAGTTGTCT
TGCCAAGTGGAAGTACTGTTTATGTCAAAAGTGTAAGCTGTTCAGATGAAGATGAAAAACCCAGAAAACG
AAGGCGAACAAACTCTTCCAGCTCCTCTCCTGTTGTTCTAAAGGAAGTTCCAAAGGCCGTTGTTCCAGTC
TCAAAGACGATCACTGTGCCTGTGAGTGGTAGTCCCAAGATGAGCAACATCATGCAGAGCATTGCCAACT
CCTTACCACCCCACATGTCTCCTGTAAAAATAACCTTCACTAAACCATCAACACAGACAACAAACACAAC
AACACAGAAGGTTATTATAGTCACCACATCACCAAGCTCAACCTTCGTGCCCAACATTCTCTCCAAATCC
CATAACTATGCAGCAGTCACTAAGCTTGTACCAACGTCAGTCATTGCTTCTACAACCCAGAAGCCACCAG
TTGTTATAACTGCTTCACAGTCCTCTCTGGTCAGTAATAGCAGCAGTGGCAGCAGCAGTTCTACACCATC
ACCTATTCCTAATACAGTTGCAGTAACAGCTGTGGTGTCCTCTACACCATCTGTGGTCATGTCAACAGTA
GCACAAGGTGTATCTACATCAGCAATCAAAATGGCATCAACCAGACTTCCTTCCCCCAAAAGCTTAGTGA
GTGCCCCAACTCAGATTCTTGCACAGTTCCCTAAACAACATCAACAGTCTCCTAAGCAGCAGTTATATCA
AGTGCAACAGCAGACACAGCAACAAGTGGCCCAGCCTTCTCCAGTATCTCATCAGCAACAGCCTCAGCAG
TCTCCTTTGCCACCTGGTATTAAACCTACCATCCAAATCAAACAGGAGTCAGGTGTTAAAATCATCACAC
AACAGGTTCAACCAAGTAAAATCTTACCCAAACCAGTGACAGCAACTCTACCCACCAGTAGCAATTCCCC
TATTATGGTGGTTAGCAGTAATGGTGCAATTATGACAACTAAACTGGTAACCACTCCTACTGGCACACAA
GCAACCTATACCCGGCCAACAGTGAGCCCATCCATTGGTCGGATGGCTGCAACCCCTGGAGCTGCAACCT
ATGTGAAAACTACGAGTGGTAGCATCATTACAGTAGTACCCAAATCATTAGCTACCTTGGGGGGCAAGAT
AATTAGCAGTAATATAGTTTCTGGAACGACTACCAAAATCACTACAATCCCAATGACTTCCAAGCCCAAC
GTGATTGTTGTACAAAAGACTACAGGAAAAGGAACGACCATTCAAGGCCTCCCGGGCAAAAATGTTGTCA
CAACGTTGCTAAATGCTGGAGGAGAAAAGACTATTCAGACAGTGCCAACAGGAGCAAAGCCAGCTATCCT
TACTGCTACAAGACCCATCACCAAAATGATTGTAACGCAGCCAAAAGGAATAGGTTCTACAGTTCAACCA
GCAGCTAAAATCATCCCAACAAAAATTGTTTATGGGCAGCAAGGGAAAACGCAGGTTCTTATTAAACCCA
AACCAGTGACTTTTCAAGCGACAGTTGTTAGTGAACAAACAAGACAGCTAGTAACAGAAACATTACAGCA
AGCATCCAGGGTAGCAGAGGCTGGTAATTCATCTATTCAGGAAGGAAAAGAAGAACCACAGAATTATACA
GATAGTAGTTCCTCTTCTACAGAGTCCTCCCAGAGTTCCCAAGATTCCCAGCCTGTAGTTCATGTAATTG
CTTCCCGGCGTCAGGATTGGTCAGAACATGAGATTGCAATGGAGACTAGCCCTACCATAATTTATCAGGA
TGTATCCAGTGAATCACAATCAGCTACTTCAACAATCAAAGCTCTGTTAGAACTCCAACAGACAACAGTA
AAGGAAAAATTGGAATCTAAACCAAGACAACCCACTATTGACCTGAGTCAAATGGCAGTGCCTATTCAGA
TGACCCAGGAAAAGAGACATTCTCCTGAGAGTCCATCAATTGCTGTGGTAGAGTCAGAACTAGTAGCTGA
ATACATCACTACTGAACGCACTGATGAGGGGACAGAGGTTGCTTTTCCCCTTCTAGTCAGCCATCGCTCC
CAGCCCCAACAGCCTTCCCAGCCCCAGCGGACCCTGCTCCAGCATGTGGCTCAGTCACAGACCGCAACAC
AGACTTCGGTGGTGGTGAAGTCCATCCCAGCATCTTCCCCTGGAGCAATCACCCACATTATGCAGCAGGC
ATTAAGCAGTCACACTGCTTTTACCAAACACAGCGAGGAACTTGGAACTGAGGAGGGCGAGGTTGAAGAG
ATGGACACTTTAGACCCTCAGACAGGTCTGTTTTACCGATCTGCCCTGACTCAGTCACAGTCAGCTAAAC
AGCAGAAACTTAGCCAGCCCCCGCTGGAACAGACTCAGCTGCAAGTGAAAACTCTGCAGTGCTTCCAGAC
TAAACAGAAGCAGACCATCCACCTGCAGGCAGACCAGCTCCAGCACAAACTCCCGCAAATGCCCCAGCTT
TCCATCAGGCATCAAAAACTCACCCCTCTCCAGCAAGAACAAGCACAGCCCAAGCCAGATGTACAGCACA
CACAGCATCCCATGGTGGCCAAAGACAGGCAGCTTCCTACCTTAATGGCACAGCCCCCGCAAACTGTAGT
ACAGGTGCTTGCAGTGAAAACCACGCAGCAGCTCCCTAAACTGCAGCAGGCTCCGAACCAACCAAAAATC
TACGTGCAACCCCAAACCCCCCAGAGCCAAATGTCGCTCCCAGCTTCTTCAGAGAAACAGACGGCAAGCC
AGGTGGAGCAGCCAATTATAACCCAAGGATCCTCTGTTACAAAGATAACTTTTGAGGGGCGCCAGCCTCC
CACAGTTACAAAGATAACTGGTGGCAGTTCTGTGCCTAAGCTGACATCACCAGTTACAAGCATATCTCCC
ATTCAGGCCTCTGAGAAGACAGCAGTGTCTGACATTTTGAAAATGTCTTTGATGGAAGCTCAGATTGATA
CAAATGTAGAACATATGATAGTGGATCCCCCAAAGAAGGCTCTTGCCACTAGCATGCTCACTGGTGAAGC
AGGATCATTACCCTCCACCCACATGGTGGTGGCAGGGATGGCGAATTCCACTCCCCAGCAACAGAAATGT
AGAGAGTCCTGTTCGAGTCCATCCACCGTTGGCTCTTCCCTAACGACAAGGAAAATTGATCCACCAGCAG
TGCCTGCGACAGGCCAGTTCATGCGTATTCAGAATGTAGGCCAAAAGAAAGCTGAAGAGAGTCCAGCAGA
AATTATCATCCAGGCTATTCCTCAGTATGCTATTCCTTGTCACTCCAGCTCCAATGTGGTGGTGGAGCCC
AGTGGGCTTCTTGAGCTAAACAACTTCACTAGTCAACAGCTGGATGATGAGGAGACAGCAATGGAGCAGG
ACATAGACAGTAGCACGGAGGATGGAACTGAACCCAGCCCTTCTCAGAGCTCTGCTGAACGGTCCGACCC
AGCTTTCTTGTACAAAGTTGGCATTATAAGAAAGCATTGCTTATCAATTTGTTGCAACGAACAGGTCACT
ATCAGTCAAAATAAAATCATTATTTGCCATCCAGCTGATATCCCCTATAGTGAGTCGTATTACATGGTCA
TAGCTGTTTCCTGGCAGCTCTGGCCCGTGTCTCAAAATCTCTGATGTTACATTGCACAAGATAAAAATAT
ATCATCATGAACAATAAAACTGTCTGCTTACATAAACAGTAATACAAGGGGTGTTATGAGCCATATTCAA
CGGGAAACGTCGAGGCCGCGATTAAATTCCAACATGGATGCTGATTTATATGGGTATAAATGGGCTCGCG
ATAATGTCGGGCAATCAGGTGCGACAATCTATCGCTTGTATGGGAAGCCCGATGCGCCAGAGTTGTTTCT
GAAACATGGCAAAGGTAGCGTTGCCAATGATGTTACAGATGAGATGGTCAGACTAAACTGGCTGACGGAA
TTTATGCCTCTTCCGACCATCAAGCATTTTATCCGTACTCCTGATGATGCATGGTTACTCACCACTGCGA
TCCCCGGAAAAACAGCATTCCAGGTATTAGAAGAATATCCTGATTCAGGTGAAAATATTGTTGATGCGCT
GGCAGTGTTCCTGCGCCGGTTGCATTCGATTCCTGTTTGTAATTGTCCTTTTAACAGCGATCGCGTATTT
CGTCTCGCTCAGGCGCAATCACGAATGAATAACGGTTTGGTTGATGCGAGTGATTTTGATGACGAGCGTA
ATGGCTGGCCTGTTGAACAAGTCTGGAAAGAAATGCATAAACTTTTGCCATTCTCACCGGATTCAGTCGT
CACTCATGGTGATTTCTCACTTGATAACCTTATTTTTGACGAGGGGAAATTAATAGGTTGTATTGATGTT
GGACGAGTCGGAATCGCAGACCGATACCAGGATCTTGCCATCCTATGGAACTGCCTCGGTGAGTTTTCTC
CTTCATTACAGAAACGGCTTTTTCAAAAATATGGTATTGATAATCCTGATATGAATAAATTGCAGTTTCA
TTTGATGCTCGATGAGTTTTTCTAATCAGAATTGGTTAATTGGTTGTAACACTGGCAGAGCATTACGCTG
ACTTGACGGGACGGCGCAAGCTCATGACCAAAATCCCTTAACGTGAGTTACGCGTCGTTCCACTGAGCGT
CAGACCCCGTAGAAAAGATCAAAGGATCTTCTTGAGATCCTTTTTTTCTGCGCGTAATCTGCTGCTTGCA
AACAAAAAAACCACCGCTACCAGCGGTGGTTTGTTTGCCGGATCAAGAGCTACCAACTCTTTTTCCGAAG
GTAACTGGCTTCAGCAGAGCGCAGATACCAAATACTGTTCTTCTAGTGTAGCCGTAGTTAGGCCACCACT
TCAAGAACTCTGTAGCACCGCCTACATACCTCGCTCTGCTAATCCTGTTACCAGTGGCTGCTGCCAGTGG
CGATAAGTCGTGTCTTACCGGGTTGGACTCAAGACGATAGTTACCGGATAAGGCGCAGCGGTCGGGCTGA
ACGGGGGGTTCGTGCACACAGCCCAGCTTGGAGCGAACGACCTACACCGAACTGAGATACCTACAGCGTG
AGCTATGAGAAAGCGCCACGCTTCCCGAAGGGAGAAAGGCGGACAGGTATCCGGTAAGCGGCAGGGTCGG
AACAGGAGAGCGCACGAGGGAGCTTCCAGGGGGAAACGCCTGGTATCTTTATAGTCCTGTCGGGTTTCGC
CACCTCTGACTTGAGCGTCGATTTTTGTGATGCTCGTCAGGGGGGCGGAGCCTATGGAAAAACGCCAGCA
ACGCGGCCTTTTTACGGTTCCTGGCCTTTTGCTGGCCTTTTGCTCACATGTTCTTTCCTGCGTTATCCCC
TGATTCTGTGGATAACCGTATTACCGCCTTTGAGTGAGCTGATACCGCTCGCCGCAGCCGAACGACCGAG
CGCAGCGAGTCAGTGAGCGAGGAAGCGGAAGAGCGCCCAATACGCAAACCGCCTCTCCCCGCGCGTTGGC
CGATTCATTAATGCAGCTGGCACGACAGGTTTCCCGACTGGAAAGCGGGCAGTGAGCGCAACGCAATTAA
TACGCGTACCGCTAGCCAGGAAGAGTTTGTAGAAACGCAAAAAGGCCATCCGTCAGGATGGCCTTCTGCT
TAGTTTGATGCCTGGCAGTTTATGGCGGGCGTCCTGCCCGCCACCCTCCGGGCCGTTGCTTCACAACGTT
CAAATC
